>Addgene plasmid #26228 | pBPGAL4.2::VP16Uw | addgene full sequence | sequence record 245949 | Addgene NGS Result
TAAATATCAATATATTAAATTAGATTTTGCATAAAAAACAGACTACATAATACTGTAAAACACAACATAT
CCAGTCACTATGGCGGCCGCATTAGGCACCCCAGGCTTTACACTTTATGCTTCCGGCTCGTATAATGTGT
GGATTTTGAGTTAGGATCCGTCGAGATTTTCAGGAGCTAAGGAAGCTAAAATGGAGAAAAAAATCACTGG
ATATACCACCGTTGATATATCCCAATGGCATCGTAAAGAACATTTTGAGGCATTTCAGTCAGTTGCTCAA
TGTACCTATAACCAGACCGTTCAGCTGGATATTACGGCCTTTTTAAAGACCGTAAAGAAAAATAAGCACA
AGTTTTATCCGGCCTTTATTCACATTCTTGCCCGCCTGATGAATGCTCATCCGGAATTCCGTATGGCAAT
GAAAGACGGTGAGCTGGTGATATGGGATAGTGTTCACCCTTGTTACACCGTTTTCCATGAGCAAACTGAA
ACGTTTTCATCGCTCTGGAGTGAATACCACGACGATTTCCGGCAGTTTCTACACATATATTCGCAAGATG
TGGCGTGTTACGGTGAAAACCTGGCCTATTTCCCTAAAGGGTTTATTGAGAATATGTTTTTCGTCTCAGC
CAATCCCTGGGTGAGTTTCACCAGTTTTGATTTAAACGTGGCCAATATGGACAACTTCTTCGCCCCCGTT
TTCACCATGGGCAAATATTATACGCAAGGCGACAAGGTGCTGATGCCGCTGGCGATTCAGGTTCATCATG
CCGTTTGTGATGGCTTCCATGTCGGCAGAATGCTTAATGAATTACAACAGTACTGCGATGAGTGGCAGGG
CGGGGCGTAAACGCGTGGATCCGGCTTACTAAAAGCCAGATAACAGTATGCGTATTTGCGCGCTGATTTT
TGCGGTATAAGAATATATACTGATATGTATACCCGAAGTATGTCAAAAAGAGGTATGCTATGAAGCAGCG
TATTACAGTGACAGTTGACAGCGACAGCTATCAGTTGCTCAAGGCATATATGATGTCAATATCTCCGGTC
TGGTAAGCACAACCATGCAGAATGAAGCCCGTCGTCTGCGTGCCGAACGCTGGAAAGCGGAAAATCAGGA
AGGGATGGCTGAGGTCGCCCGGTTTATTGAAATGAACGGCTCTTTTGCTGACGAGAACAGGGGCTGGTGA
AATGCAGTTTAAGGTTTACACCTATAAAAGAGAGAGCCGTTATCGTCTGTTTGTGGATGTACAGAGTGAT
ATTATTGACACGCCCGGGCGACGGATGGTGATCCCCCTGGCCAGTGCACGTCTGCTGTCAGATAAAGTCT
CCCGTGAACTTTACCCGGTGGTGCATATCGGGGATGAAAGCTGGCGCATGATGACCACCGATATGGCCAG
TGTGCCGGTCTCCGTTATCGGGGAAGAAGTGGCTGATCTCAGCCACCGCGAAAATGACATCAAAAACGCC
ATTAACCTGATGTTCTGGGGAATATAAATGTCAGGCTCCCTTATACACAGCCAGTCTGCAGGTCGACCAT
AGTGACTGGATATGTTGTGTTTTACAGTATTATGTAGTCTGTTTTTTATGCAAAATCTAATTTAATATAT
TGATATTTATATCATTTTACGTTTCTCGTTCAGCTTTCTTGTACAAAGTGGTGATAAACGGCCGGCCGAG
CTCGCCCGGGGATCGAGCGCAGCGGTATAAAAGGGCGCGGGGTGGCTGAGAGCATCAGTTGTGAATGAAT
GTTCGAGCCGAGCAGACGTGCCGCTGCCTTCGTTAATATCCTTTGAATAAGCCAACTTTGAATCACAAGA
CGCATACCAAACGGTACCGCTAGCAGATCCGCCCGCCAAGCTTGAAGCAAGCCTCAATCAAAATGAAGCT
GCTGAGTAGTATTGAACAAGCGTGTGACATATGCCGACTTAAGAAGCTGAAGTGCAGCAAGGAAAAGCCG
AAGTGCGCCAAATGTCTTAAGAACAATTGGGAGTGCCGGTACTCGCCAAAGACGAAGCGAAGCCCTTTGA
CACGCGCTCATTTGACTGAAGTGGAGAGTCGCCTGGAGCGCCTTGAGCAGTTGTTCCTCCTCATTTTTCC
CCGTGAAGACCTCGACATGATACTGAAGATGGATAGTCTCCAAGATATTAAGGCCCTGCTCACTGGCCTG
TTTGTTCAGGATAACGTCAACAAGGATGCCGTGACGGACCGCCTTGCCTCGGTGGAGACAGATATGCCAC
TTACCTTGCGGCAGCATCGCATCTCGGCTACCAGCAGTAGTGAAGAAAGTTCCAATAAGGGTCAACGGCA
ACTGACGGTATCGGGATCCGCCCCACCGACGGATGTGTCCCTCGGAGATGAGTTGCATCTCGACGGCGAA
GACGTTGCAATGGCCCATGCCGATGCGCTGGACGATTTCGATCTTGACATGCTTGGCGATGGCGATAGTC
CGGGACCGGGCTTCACTCCTCACGATTCCGCCCCATACGGAGCGCTCGATATGGCTGATTTCGAGTTCGA
ACAGATGTTTACAGACGCCCTTGGCATTGATGAGTACGGTGGATAAAAGCTTATCGATACCGTCGACTAA
AGCCAAATAGAAAATTATTCAGTTCCTGGCTTAAGTTTTTAAAAGTGATATTATTTATTTGGTTGTAACC
AACCAAAAGAATGTAAATAACTAATACATAATTATGTTAGTTTTAAGTTAGCAACAAATTGATTTTAGCT
ATATTAGCTACTTGGTTAATAAATAGAATATATTTATTTAAAGATAATTGCGTTTTTATTGTCAGGGAGT
GAGTTTGCTTAAAAACTCGTTTAGATCCACTAGTTCTAGAGCGGCCGCTGGCCACGGGTGCGCATGATCG
TGCTCCTGTCGTTGAGGACCCGGCTAGGCTGGCGGGGTTGCCTTACTGGTTAGCAGAATGAATCACCGAT
ACGCGAGCGAACGTGAAGCGACTGCTGCTGCAAAACGTCTGCGACCTGAGCAACAACATGAATGGTCTTC
GGTTTCCGTGTTTCGTAAAGTCTGGAAACGCGGAAGTCAGCGCCCTGCACCATTATGTTCCGGAGGCGCG
CCCTAGTTCCAGTGAAATCCAAGCATTTTCTAAATTAAATGTATTCTTATTATTATAGTTGTTATTTTTG
ATATATATAAACAACACTATTATGCCCACCATTTTTTTGAGATGCATCTACACAAGGAACAAACACTGGA
TGTCACTTTCAGTTCAAATTGTAACGCTAATCACTCCGAACAGGTCACAAAAAATTACCTTAAAAAGTCA
TAATATTAAATTAGAATAAATATAGCTGTGAGGGAAATATATACAAATATATTGGAGCAAATAAATTGTA
CATACAAATATTTATTACTAATTTCTATTGAGACGAAATGAACCACTCGGAACCATTTGAGCGAACCGAA
TCGCGCGGAACTAACGACAGTCGCTCCAAGGTCGTCGAACAAAAGGTGAATGTGTTGCGGAGAGCGGGTG
GGAGACAGCGAAAGAGCAACTACGAAACGTGGTGTGGTGGAGGTGAATTATGAAGAGGGCGCGCGATTTG
AAAAGTATGTATATAAAAAATATATCCCGGTGTTTTATGTAGCGATAAACGAGTTTTTGATGTAAGGTAT
GCAGGTGTGTAAGTCTTTTGGTTAGAAGACAAATCCAAAGTCTACTTGTGGGGATGTTCGAAGGGGAAAT
ACTTGTATTCTATAGGTCATATCTTGTTTTTATTGGCACAAATATAATTACATTAGCTTTTTGAGGGGGC
AATAAACAGTAAACACGATGGTAATAATGGTAAAAAAAAAAAACAAGCAGTTATTTCGGATATATGTCGG
CTACTCCTTGCGTCGGGCCCGAAGTCTTAGAGCCAGATATGCGAGCACCCGGAAGCTCACGATGAGAATG
GCCAGACCCACGTAGTCCAGCGGCAGATCGGCGGCGGAGAAGTTAAGCGTCTCCAGGATGACCTTGCCCG
AACTGGGGCACGTGGTGTTCGACGATGTGCAGCTAATTTCGCCCGGCTCCACGTCCGCCCATTGGTTAAT
CAGCAGACCCTCGTTGGCGTAACGGAACCATGAGAGGTACGACAACCATTTGAGGTATACTGGCACCGAG
CCCGAGTTCAAGAAGAAGCCGCCAAAGAGCAGGAATGGTATGATAACCGGCGGACCCACAGACAGCGCCA
TCGAGGTCGAGGAGCTGGCGCAGGATATTAGATATCCGAAGGACGTTGACACATTGGCCACCAGAGTGAC
CAGCGCCAGGCAGTTGAAGAAGTGCAGCACTCCGGCCCGCAGTCCGATCATCGGATAGGCAATCGCCGTG
AAGACCAGTGGCACTGTGAGAAAAAGCGGCAATTCGGCAATCGTTTTGCCCAGAAAGTATGTGTCACAGC
GATAAAGTCGACTTCGGGCCTCCCTCATAAAAACTGGCAGCTCTGAGGTGAACACCTAAATCGAATCGAT
TCATTAGAAAGTTAGTAAATTATTGAAATGCAAATGTATTCTAAACATGACTTACATTTATCGTGGCAAA
GACGTTTTGAAAGGTCATGTTGGTCAGGAAGAGGAAGATGGCTCCGTTGATATTCATCACACCCACTTGC
GTGAGTTGTTGGCCCAAAAAGATGAGGCCAATCAAGATGGCAACCATCTGCAAATTAAAATGTTACTCGC
ATCTCATTAATATTCGCGAGTTAAATGAAATTTATTTATCTTCTGCAAAACTATAAACTATACATCTCAT
TGAAAAAAACTAAGAAGGGTGTGGAATCAGGCAATTCTATCTAAAATCTAGCGAATTTGTTTCCAAGAAT
TGTAAGCGTTATATCATTTGTTTCCACTGGAACCACTCACCGTTGTCTGAATAAGTCGCACTTTTACGAG
GAGTGGTTCCTTGAGCACCGACAGCCAGGATCGCCACAGGACCGCCCGGAACTGCATGAACCAGGTGGCC
TTGTAGGTGTACCCATTCTCCGGCTGCTCCAGTGGCTTCTCCAGATTTTTGGTGGCCAACAACTGCTCCA
TATCCCGGGCTACTTTGCTAATGGCAAAATTGTCGCATATCTTGGCGATCCGATCACGGGACTCGATCTC
CCGTCCGGGCACAACGGCCAACACCTGTACGTAAAAGTCCGCCGGATTGTAGTTGGTAGGACACTGGGCA
CCCACGCTGGATAGGAGTTGAGATGTTATGTAATACTAGATACCCTTAATAAACACATCGAACTCACTAG
GAAAAGAAGTCGACGGCTTCGCTGGGAGTGCCCAAGAAAGCTACCCTGCCCTCGGCCATCAGAAGGATCT
TGTCAAAGAGCTCAAACAGCTCGGAAGACGGCTGATGAATGGTCAGGATGACGGTCTTGCCCTTCTGCGA
CAGCTTCTTCAGCACCTGGACGACGCTGTGGGCGGTAAAGGAGTCCAGTCCGGAGGTGGGCTCATCGCAG
ATCAGAAGCGGCGGATCGGTTAGAGCCTCGGAGGCGAATGCCAGACGCTTCCTTTCTCCGCCGGACAGAC
CTTTCACCCTGCCGGGCACACCGATGATCGTGTGCTGACATTTGCTGAGCGAAAGCTCCTGGATCACCTG
ATCCACGCGGGCCACTCGCTGCCGATAGGTCAGATGTCGTGGCATCCGCACCATGGCTTGGAAAATCAGG
TGTTCCCTGGCCGTTAGGGAGCCGATAAAGAGGTCATCCTGCTGGACATAGGCGCACCTGGCCTGCATCT
CCTTGGCGTCCACAGGTTGGCCATTGAGCAGTCGCATCCCGGATGGCGATACTTGGATGCCCTGCGGCGA
TCGAAAGGCAAGGGCATTCAGCAGGGTCGTCTTTCCGGCACCGGAACTGCCCATCACGGCCAAAAGTTCG
CCCGGATAGGCCACGCCGCAAACTGAGTTTCAAATTGGTAATTGGACCCTTTATTAAGATTTCACACAGA
TCAGCCGACTGCGAATAGAAACTCACCGTTCTTGAGCAAATGTTTCCTGGGCGCCGGTATGTGTCGCTCG
TTGCAGAATAGTCCGCGTGTCCGGTTGACCAGCTGCCGCCATCCGGAGCCCGGCTGATTGACCGCCCCAA
AGATGTCCATATTGTGCCAGGCATAGGTGAGGTTCTCGGCTAGTTGGCCGCTCCCTGAACCGGAGTCCTC
CGGCGGACTGGGTGGCCGGAGCGTGCCGTAGTTTTTGGCCTGCCCGAAGCCCTGGTTAATGCAGCTCTGC
GAAGCCGCTCCGCTGTCACCCTGCAATGATAGGGGATCTCAAATATCAACTACAAGCGTTATGCTCATCT
AACCCCGAACAAAAAGTACCCCGAAGTATCCTACGAAGTAGGTTTATACTTTTATTTATTTTTTGTGCAT
CTAGGATCAGCTTAAAATATCTGGTTGTTATATTTTTTGTAAAAAAGAATATAGTCGAAAATGAATGCCT
TTAGATGTCTTGATCATGATATGATCTCAAAAATTGTCTTATATAGCGAGAACAGCTACCAGAATAATCT
GTTTCGTGTCACTATTTGTTTGTGCAATTGCGGTTTGGGATTTTTGTGGGTCGCAGTTCTCACGCCGCAG
ACAATTTGATGTTGCAATCGCAGTTCCTATAGATCAAGTGAACTTAAGATGTATGCACATGTACTACTCA
CATTGTTCAGATGCTCGGCAGATGGGTGTTTGCTGCCTCCGCGAATTAATAGCTCCTGATCCTCTTGGCC
CATTGCCGGGATTTTTCACACTTTCCCCTGCTTACCCACCCAAAACCAATCACCACCCCAATCACTCAAA
AAACAAACAAAAATAAGAAGCGAGAGGAGTTTTGGCACAGCACTTTGTGTTTAATTGATGGCGTAAACCG
CTTGGAGCTTCGTCACGAAACCGCTGACAAAATGCAACTGAAGGCGGACATTGACGCTACGTAACGCTAC
AAACGGTGGCGAAAGAGATAGCGGACGCAGCGGCGAAAGAGACGGCGATATTTCTGTGGACAGAGAAGGA
GGCAAACAGCGCTGACTTTGAGTGGAATGTCATTTTGAGTGAGAGGTAATCGAAAGAACCTGGTACATCA
AATACCCTTGGATCGAAGTAAATTTAAAACTGATCAGATAAGTTCAATGATATCCAGTGCAGTAAAAAAA
AAAAATGTTTTTTTTATCTACTTTCCGCAAAAATGGGTTTTATTAACTTACATACATACTAGGCGCGCCC
ATATGTTCGGCTTGTCGACATGCCCGCCGTGACCGTCGAGAACCCGCTGACGCTGCCCCGCGTATCCGCA
CCCGCCGACGCCGTCGCACGTCCCGTGCTCACCGTGACCACCGCGCCCAGCGGTTTCGAGGGCGAGGGCT
TCCCGGTGCGCCGCGCGTTCGCCGGGATCAACTACCGCCACCTCGACCCGTTCATCATGATGGACCAGAT
GGGTGAGGTGGAGTACGCGCCCGGGGAGCCCAAGGGCACGCCCTGGCACCCGCACCGCGGCTTCGAGACC
GTGACCTACATCGTCGACGGTAACATGTGAGCAAAAGGCCAGCAAAAGGCCAGGAACCGTAAAAAGGCCG
CGTTGCTGGCGTTTTTCCATAGGCTCCGCCCCCCTGACGAGCATCACAAAAATCGACGCTCAAGTCAGAG
GTGGCGAAACCCGACAGGACTATAAAGATACCAGGCGTTTCCCCCTGGAAGCTCCCTCGTGCGCTCTCCT
GTTCCGACCCTGCCGCTTACCGGATACCTGTCCGCCTTTCTCCCTTCGGGAAGCGTGGCGCTTTCTCATA
GCTCACGCTGTAGGTATCTCAGTTCGGTGTAGGTCGTTCGCTCCAAGCTGGGCTGTGTGCACGAACCCCC
CGTTCAGCCCGACCGCTGCGCCTTATCCGGTAACTATCGTCTTGAGTCCAACCCGGTAAGACACGACTTA
TCGCCACTGGCAGCAGCCACTGGTAACAGGATTAGCAGAGCGAGGTATGTAGGCGGTGCTACAGAGTTCT
TGAAGTGGTGGCCTAACTACGGCTACACTAGAAGAACAGTATTTGGTATCTGCGCTCTGCTGAAGCCAGT
TACCTTCGGAAAAAGAGTTGGTAGCTCTTGATCCGGCAAACAAACCACCGCTGGTAGCGGTGGTTTTTTT
GTTTGCAAGCAGCAGATTACGCGCAGAAAAAAAGGATCTCAAGAAGATCCTTTGATCTTTTCTACGGGGT
CTGACGCTCAGTGGAACGAAAACTCACGTTAAGGGATTTTGGTCATGAGATTATCAAAAAGGATCTTCAC
CTAGATCCTTTTAAATTAAAAATGAAGTTTTAAATCAATCTAAAGTATATATGAGTAAACTTGGTCTGAC
AGTTACCAATGCTTAATCAGTGAGGCACCTATCTCAGCGATCTGTCTATTTCGTTCATCCATAGTTGCCT
GACTCCCCGTCGTGTAGATAACTACGATACGGGAGGGCTTACCATCTGGCCCCAGTGCTGCAATGATACC
GCGAGACCCACGCTCACCGGCTCCAGATTTATCAGCAATAAACCAGCCAGCCGGAAGGGCCGAGCGCAGA
AGTGGTCCTGCAACTTTATCCGCCTCCATCCAGTCTATTAATTGTTGCCGGGAAGCTAGAGTAAGTAGTT
CGCCAGTTAATAGTTTGCGCAACGTTGTTGCCATTGCTACAGGCATCGTGGTGTCACGCTCGTCGTTTGG
TATGGCTTCATTCAGCTCCGGTTCCCAACGATCAAGGCGAGTTACATGATCCCCCATGTTGTGCAAAAAA
GCGGTTAGCTCCTTCGGTCCTCCGATCGTTGTCAGAAGTAAGTTGGCCGCAGTGTTATCACTCATGGTTA
TGGCAGCACTGCATAATTCTCTTACTGTCATGCCATCCGTAAGATGCTTTTCTGTGACTGGTGAGTACTC
AACCAAGTCATTCTGAGAATAGTGTATGCGGCGACCGAGTTGCTCTTGCCCGGCGTCAATACGGGATAAT
ACCGCGCCACATAGCAGAACTTTAAAAGTGCTCATCATTGGAAAACGTTCTTCGGGGCGAAAACTCTCAA
GGATCTTACCGCTGTTGAGATCCAGTTCGATGTAACCCACTCGTGCACCCAACTGATCTTCAGCATCTTT
TACTTTCACCAGCGTTTCTGGGTGAGCAAAAACAGGAAGGCAAAATGCCGCAAAAAAGGGAATAAGGGCG
ACACGGAAATGTTGAATACTCATACTCTTCCTTTTTCAATATTATTGAAGCATTTATCAGGGTTATTGTC
TCATGAGCGGATACATATTTGAATGTATTTAGAAAAATAAACAAATAGGGGTTCCGCGCACATTTCCCCG
AAAAGTGCCACCTGACGTCTAAGAAACCATTATTATCATGACATTAACCTATAAAAATAGGCGTATCACG
AGGCCCTTTCGTCTTCAAGAATTCGTTTATCACAAGTTTGTACAAAAAAGCTGAACGAGAAACGTAAAAT
GATA
Features (pLannotate 1.2.2; 17 found; start..end, strand, type, name):
    107..137     +  promoter       lac UV5 promoter: E. coli lac promoter with an "up" mutation
    161..190     +  promoter       cat promoter (fragment): promoter of the E. coli cat gene encoding chloramphenicol acetyltransferase
    191..850     +  CDS            CmR: chloramphenicol acetyltransferase; cat; confers resistance to chloramphenicol
   1029..1187    +  CDS            ccdA (fragment): CCDA_ECO57 - Also known as H, letA. Experimental evidence at protein level: Swiss-Prot protein existence level 1. Antitoxin component of a type II toxin-antitoxin (TA) system which inhibits the post-segregational killing (PSK) of plasmid-free cells, also referred to as a plasmid addiction system. Binds to and blocks the activity of CcdB; will also remove bound CcdB protein from the CcdB-GyrA complex by forming a CcdA-CcdB complex, a process termed rejuvenation. Functions as a transcriptional corepressor for the ccdAB operon, repression also requires CcdB (By similarity). From Escherichia coli
   1192..1494    +  CDS            ccdB: CCDB_ECOLI - Also known as G, letB, letD. Experimental evidence at protein level: Swiss-Prot protein existence level 1. Toxic component of a type II toxin-antitoxin (TA) system, functioning in plasmid maintainence. Responsible for the post- segregational killing (PSK) of plasmid-free cells, also referred to as a plasmid addiction system. Half-life of over 2 hours. Cell killing by CcdB is accompanied by filamentation, defects in chromosome and plasmid segregation, defects in cell division, formation of anucleate cells, decreased DNA synthesis and plasmid loss. Interferes with the activity of DN
   1538..1662    -  protein_bind   attR2: mutant version of attR; recombination site for the Gateway® LR reaction LR Clonase™
   1883..2368    +  CDS            GAL4 (fragment): GAL4_YEAST - Experimental evidence at protein level: Swiss-Prot protein existence level 1. This protein is a positive regulator for the gene expression of the galactose-induced genes such as GAL1, GAL2, GAL7, GAL10, and MEL1 which code for the enzymes used to convert galactose to glucose. It recognizes a 17 base pair sequence in (5'-CGGRNNRCYNYNCNCCG-3') the upstream activating sequence (UAS-G) of these genes. From Saccharomyces cerevisiae (strain ATCC 204508 / S288c) (Baker's yeast).
   2405..2433    +  CDS            VP64 (fragment): tetrameric repeat of the minimal activation domain of herpes simplex virus VP16 (Beerli et al., 1998)
   2567..2587    +  misc_feature   MCS (fragment): pBluescript multiple cloning site
   2824..2848    -  misc_feature   MCS (fragment): pBluescript multiple cloning site
   2923..3078    -  CDS            YPB1_ECOLX (fragment): Protein predicted: Swiss-Prot protein existence level 4. From Escherichia coli.
   3083..7202    -  gene           mini-white: white; This modified version of the white gene lacks part of the first intron.
   7418..7487    -  protein_bind   attB: attB site for the φC31 integrase (Groth et al., 2000) phage φC31 integrase
   7574..8162    -  rep_origin     ori: high-copy-number ColE1/pMB1/pBR322/pUC origin of replication
   8333..9193    -  CDS            AmpR: β-lactamase; bla; confers resistance to ampicillin, carbenicillin, and related antibiotics
   9194..9298    -  promoter       AmpR promoter: bla
   9412..82      +  protein_bind   attR1 (across the origin): mutant version of attR; recombination site for the Gateway® LR reaction LR Clonase™
