[The description below was written by a language model from this plasmid's Addgene catalogue record and pLannotate feature annotations shown in this document.]
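Description:
pBPGAL4.2::VP16Uw is a Drosophila (insect expression) transformation vector built on the pBPGUw backbone and designed as a Gateway destination plasmid for making enhancer-driven transcriptional driver lines. It replicates in E. coli from a high-copy ColE1/pUC-type origin and carries AmpR. A second marker, chloramphenicol resistance, lies inside the Gateway cassette. That cassette is bounded by attR1 and attR2 and also contains the ccdB toxin gene, with a ccdA fragment annotated upstream. Because of ccdB, the empty vector has to be maintained in a ccdB-tolerant strain. An LR recombination replaces the CmR/ccdB segment with a fragment from an entry clone, and ccdB then counterselects against unrecombined plasmid.

Immediately downstream of attR2 sits the payload, a 684 bp GAL4::VP16 fusion cloned between KpnI and HindIII. The annotation detects a fragment of the yeast GAL4 coding sequence followed by a short match to the herpes simplex virus VP16 activation domain (called as a VP64 fragment). This is consistent with a chimeric activator that binds UAS sites and activates through VP16. No promoter is annotated between attR2 and the fusion, although the name of the 5′ sequencing primer suggests that a DSCP core promoter lies there. Likewise, no 3′ UTR or terminator is annotated. In this layout, a candidate enhancer recombined into the Gateway site would direct expression of the activator.

For fly transgenesis, the plasmid provides a φC31 attB site for integrase-mediated insertion at genomic attP landing sites, and a mini-white gene as the eye-colour marker for identifying transformants. The associated work concerns refinement of tools for targeted gene expression in Drosophila.
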