Addgene plasmid #26228: pBPGAL4.2::VP16Uw
Depositing lab: Gerald Rubin. Depositing organization: HHMI, Janelia Research Campus. Publication: Refinement of tools for targeted gene expression in Drosophila. Pfeiffer BD, Ngo TT, Hibbard KL, Murphy C, Jenett A, Truman JW, Rubin GM. Genetics. 2010 Oct;186(2):735-55. doi: 10.1534/genetics.110.119917. Epub 2010 Aug 9. PubMed 20697123.
Backbone
  Vector backbone: pBPGUw
  Backbone size w/o insert (bp): 8770
  Vector type: Insect Expression
Growth in bacteria
  Bacterial resistance: Chloramphenicol and Ampicillin, 25 & 100 μg/mL
  Growth temperature: 37°C
  Growth strain: ccdB Survival
  Growth instructions: ccdB Survival 2T1 strain (Invitrogen), or equivalent, must be used to propagate plasmids carrying the ccdB gene.
  Copy number: High Copy
Gene/Insert
  Gene/Insert name: GAL4::VP16
  Species: S. cerevisiae (budding yeast)
  Insert size (bp): 684
  Entrez Gene: GAL4 (a.k.a. YPL248C, GAL81)
  Cloning method: Restriction Enzyme; 5′ cloning site KpnI (not destroyed); 3′ cloning site HindIII (not destroyed)
  Sequencing primers: 5′ DSCP F: GAGCTCGCCCGGGGATC; 3′ GAL4 R: CGGCATCCTTGTTGACGTTAT
Terms and licenses: Academic/Nonprofit Terms; Industry Terms: Not Available to Industry
How to cite: pBPGAL4.2::VP16Uw was a gift from Gerald Rubin (Addgene plasmid # 26228 ; http://n2t.net/addgene:26228 ; RRID:Addgene_26228)
