>Addgene plasmid #26228 | pBPGAL4.2::VP16Uw | addgene partial sequence | sequence record 32347 | 26228 with ccdB-Fwd
TGGCTGATCTCAGCCACCGCGAAAATGACATCAAAAACGCCATTAACCTGATGTTCTGGGGAATATAAAT
GTCAGGCTCCCTTATACACAGCCAGTCTGCAGGTCGACCATAGTGACTGGATATGTTGTGTTTTACAGTA
TTATGTAGTCTGTTTTTTATGCAAAATCTAATTTAATATATTGATATTTATATCATTTTACGTTTCTCGT
TCAGCTTTCTTGTACAAAGTGGTGATAAACGGCCGGCCGAGCTCGCCCGGGGATCGAGCGCAGCGGTATA
AAAGGGCGCGGGGTGGCTGAGAGCATCAGTTGTGAATGAATGTTCGAGCCGAGCAGACGTGCCGCTGCCT
TCGTTAATATCCTTTGAATAAGCCAACTTTGAATCACAAGACGCATACCAAACGGTACCGCTAGCAGATC
CGCCCGCCAAGCTTGAAGCAAGCCTCAATCAAAATGAAGCTGCTGAGTAGTATTGAACAAGCGTGTGACA
TATGCCGACTTAAGAAGCTGAAGTGCAGCAAGGAAAAGCCGAAGTGCGCCAAATGTCTTAAGAACAATTG
GGAGTGCCGGTACTCGCCAAAGACGAAGCGAAGCCCTTTGACACGCGCTCATTTGACTGAAGTGGAGAGT
CGCCTGGAGCGCCTTGAGCAGTTGTTCCTCCTCATTTTTCCCCGTGAAGACCTCGACATGATACTGAAGA
TGGATAGTCTCCAAGATATTAAGGCCCTGCTCACTGGCCTGTTTGTTCAGGATAACGTCAACAAGGATGC
CGTGACGGACCGCCTTGCCTCGGTGGAGACAGATATGCCACTTACCTTGCGGCAGCATCGCATCTCGGCT
ACCAGCAGTAGTGAAGAAAGTTCCAATAA
